Addgene plasmid #166482: Lenti-CRISPR-V2-gYap-2
Purpose: Expresses spCas9 and a gRNA targeting mouse Yap
Depositing lab: Shuguo Sun. Depositing organization: Huazhong University of Science & Technology. Publication: Interferon-gamma induces tumor resistance to anti-PD-1 immunotherapy by promoting YAP phase separation. Yu M, Peng Z, Qin M, Liu Y, Wang J, Zhang C, Lin J, Dong T, Wang L, Li S, Yang Y, Xu S, Guo W, Zhang X, Shi M, Peng H, Luo X, Zhang H, Zhang L, Li Y, Yang XP, Sun S. Mol Cell. 2021 Feb 13. pii: S1097-2765(21)00010-1. doi: 10.1016/j.molcel.2021.01.010. PubMed 33606996.
Backbone
  Vector backbone: Lenti-CRISPR-V2
  Vector type: Lentiviral
Growth in bacteria
  Bacterial resistance: Ampicillin, 100 μg/mL
  Growth temperature: 37°C
  Growth strain: NEB Stable
  Copy number: High Copy
Gene/Insert
  Gene/Insert name: gRNA for mouse Yap
  gRNA/shRNA sequence: Unspecified
  Species: M. musculus (mouse)
  Entrez Gene: Yap1 (a.k.a. Yap, Yap65, Yki, Yorkie)
  Cloning method: Restriction Enzyme; 5′ cloning site Unknown (unknown if destroyed)
Terms and licenses: Academic/Nonprofit Terms; Industry Terms: Not Available to Industry
How to cite: Lenti-CRISPR-V2-gYap-2 was a gift from Shuguo Sun (Addgene plasmid # 166482 ; http://n2t.net/addgene:166482 ; RRID:Addgene_166482)
