[The description below was written by a language model from this plasmid's Addgene catalogue record and pLannotate feature annotations shown in this document.]
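Description:
Lenti-CRISPR-V2-gYap-2 is an all-in-one lentiviral CRISPR plasmid, about 13 kb, built on the Lenti-CRISPR-V2 backbone. It delivers both Streptococcus pyogenes Cas9 and a single guide RNA directed against mouse Yap1 (Yap). In bacteria it replicates from a high-copy ColE1/pUC-type origin and is selected with ampicillin through the bla gene. An f1 origin is also present. The backbone outside the viral region also carries an SV40/EM7-driven bleomycin/Zeocin resistance cassette.

The transfer cassette is a third-generation-style, self-inactivating HIV-1 design. A CMV enhancer/promoter replaces the U3 of the truncated 5' LTR to drive genomic RNA production in packaging cells. It is followed by the Ψ packaging signal with a gag fragment, the RRE for Rev-dependent nuclear export, and the cPPT/CTS, which aids nuclear import of the reverse-transcribed genome. The ΔU3 3' LTR silences LTR promoter activity after integration.

Within the provirus, a human U6 Pol III promoter transcribes the guide fused to the SpCas9 gRNA scaffold. The short gap between promoter and scaffold in the feature table is consistent with a 20-nt spacer, but the record does not state the targeting sequence. Downstream, an EF-1α core promoter drives Cas9 followed by a puromycin N-acetyltransferase coding sequence, so transduced cells can be selected with puromycin. The element linking the two coding sequences is not annotated. A WPRE enhances transcript expression.

The construct is intended for Cas9-mediated disruption of Yap in mouse cells by lentiviral transduction. The "-2" suffix suggests it is one of several guides against this gene. The associated study concerns YAP phase separation and tumor resistance to anti-PD-1 immunotherapy.
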