Features (pLannotate 1.2.2; 33 found; start..end, strand, type, name):
      1..380     +  enhancer       CMV enhancer: human cytomegalovirus immediate early enhancer
    381..580     +  promoter       CMV promoter: human cytomegalovirus (CMV) immediate early promoter
    598..778     +  LTR            5' LTR (truncated): truncated 5' long terminal repeat (LTR) from HIV-1
    825..950     +  misc_feature   HIV-1 Ψ: packaging signal of human immunodeficiency virus type 1
    934..1297    +  CDS            HIV-1 gag (fragment): gag protein from human immunodeficiency virus 1; gag
   1443..1676    +  misc_feature   RRE: The Rev response element (RRE) of HIV-1 allows for Rev-dependent mRNA export from the nucleus to the cytoplasm.
   2053..2153    +  CDS            Rev (fragment): human immunodeficiency virus 1 (HIV-1) Rev protein; rev; enhances nuclear export of unspliced and incompletely spliced viral mRNAs
   2203..2320    +  misc_feature   cPPT/CTS: central polypurine tract and central termination sequence of HIV-1
   2371..2611    +  promoter       U6 promoter: RNA polymerase III promoter for human U6 snRNA
   2640..2715    +  misc_RNA       gRNA scaffold: guide RNA scaffold for the Streptococcus pyogenes CRISPR/Cas9 system
   2733..2751    +  CDS            small t antigen (fragment): SV40 (simian virus 40) small t antigen
   2777..2988    +  promoter       EF-1α core promoter: core promoter for human elongation factor EF-1α
   3013..7116    +  CDS            Cas9: Cas9 (Csn1) endonuclease from the Streptococcus pyogenes Type II CRISPR/Cas system generates RNA-guided double strand breaks in DNA
   7254..7851    +  CDS            PuroR (fragment): puromycin N-acetyltransferase; pac from Streptomyces; confers resistance to puromycin
   7867..8455    +  misc_feature   WPRE: woodchuck hepatitis virus posttranscriptional regulatory element
   8506..8525    +  misc_feature   cPPT/CTS (fragment): central polypurine tract and central termination sequence of HIV-1
   8527..8760    +  LTR            3' LTR (ΔU3): self-inactivating 3' long terminal repeat (LTR) from HIV-1
   8792..9016    +  polyA_signal   bGH poly(A) signal: bovine growth hormone polyadenylation signal
   9020..9041    +  promoter       SV40 promoter (fragment): SV40 enhancer and early promoter
   9062..9490    +  rep_origin     f1 ori (sequence partly withheld): f1 bacteriophage origin of replication; arrow indicates direction of (+) strand synthesis
   9504..9833    +  promoter       SV40 promoter: SV40 enhancer and early promoter
   9881..9928    +  promoter       EM7 promoter: synthetic bacterial promoter&nbsp
   9947..10321   +  CDS            BleoR: antibiotic-binding protein; Sh ble from Streptoalloteichus hindustanus; confers resistance to bleomycin, phleomycin, and Zeocin™
  10331..10456   +  CDS            ble (fragment): BLE_KLEPN - Experimental evidence at protein level: Swiss-Prot protein existence level 1. Binding protein with a strong affinity to the bleomycin family of antibiotics. Binds to CL990; an antimitotic-antibiotic compound. From Klebsiella pneumoniae.
  10451..10572   +  polyA_signal   SV40 poly(A) signal: SV40 polyadenylation signal
  10643..10665   -  protein_bind   lac operator (fragment): The lac repressor binds to the lac operator to inhibit transcription in E. coli. This inhibition can be relieved by adding lactose or isopropyl-β-D-thiogalactopyranoside (IPTG). lac repressor encoded by lacI
  10669..10699   -  promoter       lac promoter: promoter for the E. coli lac operon
  10714..10735   -  protein_bind   CAP binding site: CAP binding activates transcription in the presence of cAMP. E. coli catabolite activator protein
  10748..10840   -  CDS            lacI (fragment): lac repressor; lacI; The lac repressor binds to the lac operator to inhibit transcription in E. coli. This inhibition can be relieved by adding lactose or isopropyl-β-D-thiogalactopyranoside (IPTG).
  11023..11611   -  rep_origin     ori: high-copy-number ColE1/pMB1/pBR322/pUC origin of replication
  11782..12642   -  CDS            AmpR: β-lactamase; bla; confers resistance to ampicillin, carbenicillin, and related antibiotics
  12643..12747   -  promoter       AmpR promoter: bla
  12806..12858   -  misc_feature   bom (fragment): basis of mobility region from pBR322
>Addgene plasmid #166482 | Lenti-CRISPR-V2-gYap-2 | addgene full sequence | sequence record 329702 | Addgene NGS Result
GACATTGATTATTGACTAGTTATTAATAGTAATCAATTACGGGGTCATTAGTTCATAGCCCATATATGGA
GTTCCGCGTTACATAACTTACGGTAAATGGCCCGCCTGGCTGACCGCCCAACGACCCCCGCCCATTGACG
TCAATAATGACGTATGTTCCCATAGTAACGCCAATAGGGACTTTCCATTGACGTCAATGGGTGGAGTATT
TACGGTAAACTGCCCACTTGGCAGTACATCAAGTGTATCATATGCCAAGTACGCCCCCTATTGACGTCAA
TGACGGTAAATGGCCCGCCTGGCATTATGCCCAGTACATGACCTTATGGGACTTTCCTACTTGGCAGTAC
ATCTACGTATTAGTCATCGCTATTACCATGGTGATGCGGTTTTGGCAGTACATCAATGGGCGTGGATAGC
GGTTTGACTCACGGGGATTTCCAAGTCTCCACCCCATTGACGTCAATGGGAGTTTGTTTTGGCACCAAAA
TCAACGGGACTTTCCAAAATGTCGTAACAACTCCGCCCCATTGACGCAAATGGGCGGTAGGCGTGTACGG
TGGGAGGTCTATATAAGCAGCGCGTTTTGCCTGTACTGGGTCTCTCTGGTTAGACCAGATCTGAGCCTGG
GAGCTCTCTGGCTAACTAGGGAACCCACTGCTTAAGCCTCAATAAAGCTTGCCTTGAGTGCTTCAAGTAG
TGTGTGCCCGTCTGTTGTGTGACTCTGGTAACTAGAGATCCCTCAGACCCTTTTAGTCAGTGTGGAAAAT
CTCTAGCAGTGGCGCCCGAACAGGGACTTGAAAGCGAAAGGGAAACCAGAGGAGCTCTCTCGACGCAGGA
CTCGGCTTGCTGAAGCGCGCACGGCAAGAGGCGAGGGGCGGCGACTGGTGAGTACGCCAAAAATTTTGAC
TAGCGGAGGCTAGAAGGAGAGAGATGGGTGCGAGAGCGTCAGTATTAAGCGGGGGAGAATTAGATCGCGA
TGGGAAAAAATTCGGTTAAGGCCAGGGGGAAAGAAAAAATATAAATTAAAACATATAGTATGGGCAAGCA
GGGAGCTAGAACGATTCGCAGTTAATCCTGGCCTGTTAGAAACATCAGAAGGCTGTAGACAAATACTGGG
ACAGCTACAACCATCCCTTCAGACAGGATCAGAAGAACTTAGATCATTATATAATACAGTAGCAACCCTC
TATTGTGTGCATCAAAGGATAGAGATAAAAGACACCAAGGAAGCTTTAGACAAGATAGAGGAAGAGCAAA
ACAAAAGTAAGACCACCGCACAGCAAGCGGCCGCTGATCTTCAGACCTGGAGGAGGAGATATGAGGGACA
ATTGGAGAAGTGAATTATATAAATATAAAGTAGTAAAAATTGAACCATTAGGAGTAGCACCCACCAAGGC
AAAGAGAAGAGTGGTGCAGAGAGAAAAAAGAGCAGTGGGAATAGGAGCTTTGTTCCTTGGGTTCTTGGGA
GCAGCAGGAAGCACTATGGGCGCAGCGTCAATGACGCTGACGGTACAGGCCAGACAATTATTGTCTGGTA
TAGTGCAGCAGCAGAACAATTTGCTGAGGGCTATTGAGGCGCAACAGCATCTGTTGCAACTCACAGTCTG
GGGCATCAAGCAGCTCCAGGCAAGAATCCTGGCTGTGGAAAGATACCTAAAGGATCAACAGCTCCTGGGG
ATTTGGGGTTGCTCTGGAAAACTCATTTGCACCACTGCTGTGCCTTGGAATGCTAGTTGGAGTAATAAAT
CTCTGGAACAGATTTGGAATCACACGACCTGGATGGAGTGGGACAGAGAAATTAACAATTACACAAGCTT
AATACACTCCTTAATTGAAGAATCGCAAAACCAGCAAGAAAAGAATGAACAAGAATTATTGGAATTAGAT
AAATGGGCAAGTTTGTGGAATTGGTTTAACATAACAAATTGGCTGTGGTATATAAAATTATTCATAATGA
TAGTAGGAGGCTTGGTAGGTTTAAGAATAGTTTTTGCTGTACTTTCTATAGTGAATAGAGTTAGGCAGGG
ATATTCACCATTATCGTTTCAGACCCACCTCCCAACCCCGAGGGGACCCGACAGGCCCGAAGGAATAGAA
GAAGAAGGTGGAGAGAGAGACAGAGACAGATCCATTCGATTAGTGAACGGATCGGCACTGCGTGCGCCAA
TTCTGCAGACAAATGGCAGTATTCATCCACAATTTTAAAAGAAAAGGGGGGATTGGGGGGTACAGTGCAG
GGGAAAGAATAGTAGACATAATAGCAACAGACATACAAACTAAAGAATTACAAAAACAAATTACAAAAAT
TCAAAATTTTCGGGTTTATTACAGGGACAGCAGAGATCCAGTTTGGTTAATTAAGGTACCGAGGGCCTAT
TTCCCATGATTCCTTCATATTTGCATATACGATACAAGGCTGTTAGAGAGATAATTAGAATTAATTTGAC
TGTAAACACAAAGATATTAGTACAAAATACGTGACGTAGAAAGTAATAATTTCTTGGGTAGTTTGCAGTT
TTAAAATTATGTTTTAAAATGGACTATCATATGCTTACCGTAACTTGAAAGTATTTCGATTTCTTGGCTT
TATATATCTTGTGGAAAGGACGAAACACCACCAGGTCGTGCACGTCCGCGTTTTAGAGCTAGAAATAGCA
AGTTAAAATAAGGCTAGTCCGTTATCAACTTGAAAAAGTGGCACCGAGTCGGTGCTTTTTTGAATTCGCT
AGCTAGGTCTTGAAAGGAGTGGGAATTGGCTCCGGTGCCCGTCAGTGGGCAGAGCGCACATCGCCCACAG
TCCCCGAGAAGTTGGGGGGAGGGGTCGGCAATTGATCCGGTGCCTAGAGAAGGTGGCGCGGGGTAAACTG
GGAAAGTGATGTCGTGTACTGGCTCCGCCTTTTTCCCGAGGGTGGGGGAGAACCGTATATAAGTGCAGTA
GTCGCCGTGAACGTTCTTTTTCGCAACGGGTTTGCCGCCAGAACACAGGACCGGTTCTAGAGCGCTGCCA
CCATGGACAAGAAGTACAGCATCGGCCTGGACATCGGCACCAACTCTGTGGGCTGGGCCGTGATCACCGA
CGAGTACAAGGTGCCCAGCAAGAAATTCAAGGTGCTGGGCAACACCGACCGGCACAGCATCAAGAAGAAC
CTGATCGGAGCCCTGCTGTTCGACAGCGGCGAAACAGCCGAGGCCACCCGGCTGAAGAGAACCGCCAGAA
GAAGATACACCAGACGGAAGAACCGGATCTGCTATCTGCAAGAGATCTTCAGCAACGAGATGGCCAAGGT
GGACGACAGCTTCTTCCACAGACTGGAAGAGTCCTTCCTGGTGGAAGAGGATAAGAAGCACGAGCGGCAC
CCCATCTTCGGCAACATCGTGGACGAGGTGGCCTACCACGAGAAGTACCCCACCATCTACCACCTGAGAA
AGAAACTGGTGGACAGCACCGACAAGGCCGACCTGCGGCTGATCTATCTGGCCCTGGCCCACATGATCAA
GTTCCGGGGCCACTTCCTGATCGAGGGCGACCTGAACCCCGACAACAGCGACGTGGACAAGCTGTTCATC
CAGCTGGTGCAGACCTACAACCAGCTGTTCGAGGAAAACCCCATCAACGCCAGCGGCGTGGACGCCAAGG
CCATCCTGTCTGCCAGACTGAGCAAGAGCAGACGGCTGGAAAATCTGATCGCCCAGCTGCCCGGCGAGAA
GAAGAATGGCCTGTTCGGAAACCTGATTGCCCTGAGCCTGGGCCTGACCCCCAACTTCAAGAGCAACTTC
GACCTGGCCGAGGATGCCAAACTGCAGCTGAGCAAGGACACCTACGACGACGACCTGGACAACCTGCTGG
CCCAGATCGGCGACCAGTACGCCGACCTGTTTCTGGCCGCCAAGAACCTGTCCGACGCCATCCTGCTGAG
CGACATCCTGAGAGTGAACACCGAGATCACCAAGGCCCCCCTGAGCGCCTCTATGATCAAGAGATACGAC
GAGCACCACCAGGACCTGACCCTGCTGAAAGCTCTCGTGCGGCAGCAGCTGCCTGAGAAGTACAAAGAGA
TTTTCTTCGACCAGAGCAAGAACGGCTACGCCGGCTACATTGACGGCGGAGCCAGCCAGGAAGAGTTCTA
CAAGTTCATCAAGCCCATCCTGGAAAAGATGGACGGCACCGAGGAACTGCTCGTGAAGCTGAACAGAGAG
GACCTGCTGCGGAAGCAGCGGACCTTCGACAACGGCAGCATCCCCCACCAGATCCACCTGGGAGAGCTGC
ACGCCATTCTGCGGCGGCAGGAAGATTTTTACCCATTCCTGAAGGACAACCGGGAAAAGATCGAGAAGAT
CCTGACCTTCCGCATCCCCTACTACGTGGGCCCTCTGGCCAGGGGAAACAGCAGATTCGCCTGGATGACC
AGAAAGAGCGAGGAAACCATCACCCCCTGGAACTTCGAGGAAGTGGTGGACAAGGGCGCTTCCGCCCAGA
GCTTCATCGAGCGGATGACCAACTTCGATAAGAACCTGCCCAACGAGAAGGTGCTGCCCAAGCACAGCCT
GCTGTACGAGTACTTCACCGTGTATAACGAGCTGACCAAAGTGAAATACGTGACCGAGGGAATGAGAAAG
CCCGCCTTCCTGAGCGGCGAGCAGAAAAAGGCCATCGTGGACCTGCTGTTCAAGACCAACCGGAAAGTGA
CCGTGAAGCAGCTGAAAGAGGACTACTTCAAGAAAATCGAGTGCTTCGACTCCGTGGAAATCTCCGGCGT
GGAAGATCGGTTCAACGCCTCCCTGGGCACATACCACGATCTGCTGAAAATTATCAAGGACAAGGACTTC
CTGGACAATGAGGAAAACGAGGACATTCTGGAAGATATCGTGCTGACCCTGACACTGTTTGAGGACAGAG
AGATGATCGAGGAACGGCTGAAAACCTATGCCCACCTGTTCGACGACAAAGTGATGAAGCAGCTGAAGCG
GCGGAGATACACCGGCTGGGGCAGGCTGAGCCGGAAGCTGATCAACGGCATCCGGGACAAGCAGTCCGGC
AAGACAATCCTGGATTTCCTGAAGTCCGACGGCTTCGCCAACAGAAACTTCATGCAGCTGATCCACGACG
ACAGCCTGACCTTTAAAGAGGACATCCAGAAAGCCCAGGTGTCCGGCCAGGGCGATAGCCTGCACGAGCA
CATTGCCAATCTGGCCGGCAGCCCCGCCATTAAGAAGGGCATCCTGCAGACAGTGAAGGTGGTGGACGAG
CTCGTGAAAGTGATGGGCCGGCACAAGCCCGAGAACATCGTGATCGAAATGGCCAGAGAGAACCAGACCA
CCCAGAAGGGACAGAAGAACAGCCGCGAGAGAATGAAGCGGATCGAAGAGGGCATCAAAGAGCTGGGCAG
CCAGATCCTGAAAGAACACCCCGTGGAAAACACCCAGCTGCAGAACGAGAAGCTGTACCTGTACTACCTG
CAGAATGGGCGGGATATGTACGTGGACCAGGAACTGGACATCAACCGGCTGTCCGACTACGATGTGGACC
ATATCGTGCCTCAGAGCTTTCTGAAGGACGACTCCATCGACAACAAGGTGCTGACCAGAAGCGACAAGAA
CCGGGGCAAGAGCGACAACGTGCCCTCCGAAGAGGTCGTGAAGAAGATGAAGAACTACTGGCGGCAGCTG
CTGAACGCCAAGCTGATTACCCAGAGAAAGTTCGACAATCTGACCAAGGCCGAGAGAGGCGGCCTGAGCG
AACTGGATAAGGCCGGCTTCATCAAGAGACAGCTGGTGGAAACCCGGCAGATCACAAAGCACGTGGCACA
GATCCTGGACTCCCGGATGAACACTAAGTACGACGAGAATGACAAGCTGATCCGGGAAGTGAAAGTGATC
ACCCTGAAGTCCAAGCTGGTGTCCGATTTCCGGAAGGATTTCCAGTTTTACAAAGTGCGCGAGATCAACA
ACTACCACCACGCCCACGACGCCTACCTGAACGCCGTCGTGGGAACCGCCCTGATCAAAAAGTACCCTAA
GCTGGAAAGCGAGTTCGTGTACGGCGACTACAAGGTGTACGACGTGCGGAAGATGATCGCCAAGAGCGAG
CAGGAAATCGGCAAGGCTACCGCCAAGTACTTCTTCTACAGCAACATCATGAACTTTTTCAAGACCGAGA
TTACCCTGGCCAACGGCGAGATCCGGAAGCGGCCTCTGATCGAGACAAACGGCGAAACCGGGGAGATCGT
GTGGGATAAGGGCCGGGATTTTGCCACCGTGCGGAAAGTGCTGAGCATGCCCCAAGTGAATATCGTGAAA
AAGACCGAGGTGCAGACAGGCGGCTTCAGCAAAGAGTCTATCCTGCCCAAGAGGAACAGCGATAAGCTGA
TCGCCAGAAAGAAGGACTGGGACCCTAAGAAGTACGGCGGCTTCGACAGCCCCACCGTGGCCTATTCTGT
GCTGGTGGTGGCCAAAGTGGAAAAGGGCAAGTCCAAGAAACTGAAGAGTGTGAAAGAGCTGCTGGGGATC
ACCATCATGGAAAGAAGCAGCTTCGAGAAGAATCCCATCGACTTTCTGGAAGCCAAGGGCTACAAAGAAG
TGAAAAAGGACCTGATCATCAAGCTGCCTAAGTACTCCCTGTTCGAGCTGGAAAACGGCCGGAAGAGAAT
GCTGGCCTCTGCCGGCGAACTGCAGAAGGGAAACGAACTGGCCCTGCCCTCCAAATATGTGAACTTCCTG
TACCTGGCCAGCCACTATGAGAAGCTGAAGGGCTCCCCCGAGGATAATGAGCAGAAACAGCTGTTTGTGG
AACAGCACAAGCACTACCTGGACGAGATCATCGAGCAGATCAGCGAGTTCTCCAAGAGAGTGATCCTGGC
CGACGCTAATCTGGACAAAGTGCTGTCCGCCTACAACAAGCACCGGGATAAGCCCATCAGAGAGCAGGCC
GAGAATATCATCCACCTGTTTACCCTGACCAATCTGGGAGCCCCTGCCGCCTTCAAGTACTTTGACACCA
CCATCGACCGGAAGAGGTACACCAGCACCAAAGAGGTGCTGGACGCCACCCTGATCCACCAGAGCATCAC
CGGCCTGTACGAGACACGGATCGACCTGTCTCAGCTGGGAGGCGACAAGCGACCTGCCGCCACAAAGAAG
GCTGGACAGGCTAAGAAGAAGAAAGATTACAAAGACGATGACGATAAGGGATCCGGCGCAACAAACTTCT
CTCTGCTGAAACAAGCCGGAGATGTCGAAGAGAATCCTGGACCGACCGAGTACAAGCCCACGGTGCGCCT
CGCCACCCGCGACGACGTCCCCAGGGCCGTACGCACCCTCGCCGCCGCGTTCGCCGACTACCCCGCCACG
CGCCACACCGTCGATCCGGACCGCCACATCGAGCGGGTCACCGAGCTGCAAGAACTCTTCCTCACGCGCG
TCGGGCTCGACATCGGCAAGGTGTGGGTCGCGGACGACGGCGCCGCGGTGGCGGTCTGGACCACGCCGGA
GAGCGTCGAAGCGGGGGCGGTGTTCGCCGAGATCGGCCCGCGCATGGCCGAGTTGAGCGGTTCCCGGCTG
GCCGCGCAGCAACAGATGGAAGGCCTCCTGGCGCCGCACCGGCCCAAGGAGCCCGCGTGGTTCCTGGCCA
CCGTCGGAGTCTCGCCCGACCACCAGGGCAAGGGTCTGGGCAGCGCCGTCGTGCTCCCCGGAGTGGAGGC
GGCCGAGCGCGCCGGGGTGCCCGCCTTCCTGGAGACCTCCGCGCCCCGCAACCTCCCCTTCTACGAGCGG
CTCGGCTTCACCGTCACCGCCGACGTCGAGGTGCCCGAAGGACCGCGCACCTGGTGCATGACCCGCAAGC
CCGGTGCCTGAACGCGTTAAGTCGACAATCAACCTCTGGATTACAAAATTTGTGAAAGATTGACTGGTAT
TCTTAACTATGTTGCTCCTTTTACGCTATGTGGATACGCTGCTTTAATGCCTTTGTATCATGCTATTGCT
TCCCGTATGGCTTTCATTTTCTCCTCCTTGTATAAATCCTGGTTGCTGTCTCTTTATGAGGAGTTGTGGC
CCGTTGTCAGGCAACGTGGCGTGGTGTGCACTGTGTTTGCTGACGCAACCCCCACTGGTTGGGGCATTGC
CACCACCTGTCAGCTCCTTTCCGGGACTTTCGCTTTCCCCCTCCCTATTGCCACGGCGGAACTCATCGCC
GCCTGCCTTGCCCGCTGCTGGACAGGGGCTCGGCTGTTGGGCACTGACAATTCCGTGGTGTTGTCGGGGA
AATCATCGTCCTTTCCTTGGCTGCTCGCCTGTGTTGCCACCTGGATTCTGCGCGGGACGTCCTTCTGCTA
CGTCCCTTCGGCCCTCAATCCAGCGGACCTTCCTTCCCGCGGCCTGCTGCCGGCTCTGCGGCCTCTTCCG
CGTCTTCGCCTTCGCCCTCAGACGAGTCGGATCTCCCTTTGGGCCGCCTCCCCGCGTCGACTTTAAGACC
AATGACTTACAAGGCAGCTGTAGATCTTAGCCACTTTTTAAAAGAAAAGGGGGGACTGGAAGGGCTAATT
CACTCCCAACGAAGACAAGATCTGCTTTTTGCTTGTACTGGGTCTCTCTGGTTAGACCAGATCTGAGCCT
GGGAGCTCTCTGGCTAACTAGGGAACCCACTGCTTAAGCCTCAATAAAGCTTGCCTTGAGTGCTTCAAGT
AGTGTGTGCCCGTCTGTTGTGTGACTCTGGTAACTAGAGATCCCTCAGACCCTTTTAGTCAGTGTGGAAA
ATCTCTAGCAGGGCCCGTTTAAACCCGCTGATCAGCCTCGACTGTGCCTTCTAGTTGCCAGCCATCTGTT
GTTTGCCCCTCCCCCGTGCCTTCCTTGACCCTGGAAGGTGCCACTCCCACTGTCCTTTCCTAATAAAATG
AGGAAATTGCATCGCATTGTCTGAGTAGGTGTCATTCTATTCTGGGGGGTGGGGTGGGGCAGGACAGCAA
GGGGGAGGATTGGGAAGACAATAGCAGGCATGCTGGGGATGCGGTGGGCTCTATGGCTTCTGAGGCGGAA
AGAACCAGCTGGGGCTCTAGGGGGTATCCCC
[124 nt withheld, positions 9062-9185]
C
[91 nt withheld, positions 9187-9277]
A
[49 nt withheld, positions 9279-9327]
CCTTTGACGTTGGAGTCCACGTTCTTT
[37 nt withheld, positions 9355-9391]
ACCCTATCTCGGTCTATTCTTTTGATTTATAAGGGATTTTGCCGATTTCGGCCTATTGGTTAAAAAATGA
GCTGATTTAACAAAAATTTAACGCGAATTAATTCTGTGGAATGTGTGTCAGTTAGGGTGTGGAAAGTCCC
CAGGCTCCCCAGCAGGCAGAAGTATGCAAAGCATGCATCTCAATTAGTCAGCAACCAGGTGTGGAAAGTC
CCCAGGCTCCCCAGCAGGCAGAAGTATGCAAAGCATGCATCTCAATTAGTCAGCAACCATAGTCCCGCCC
CTAACTCCGCCCATCCCGCCCCTAACTCCGCCCAGTTCCGCCCATTCTCCGCCCCATGGCTGACTAATTT
TTTTTATTTATGCAGAGGCCGAGGCCGCCTCTGCCTCTGAGCTATTCCAGAAGTAGTGAGGAGGCTTTTT
TGGAGGCCTAGGCTTTTGCAAAAAGCTCCCGGGAGCTTGTATATCCATTTTCGGATCTGATCAGCACGTG
TTGACAATTAATCATCGGCATAGTATATCGGCATAGTATAATACGACAAGGTGAGGAACTAAACCATGGC
CAAGTTGACCAGTGCCGTTCCGGTGCTCACCGCGCGCGACGTCGCCGGAGCGGTCGAGTTCTGGACCGAC
CGGCTCGGGTTCTCCCGGGACTTCGTGGAGGACGACTTCGCCGGTGTGGTCCGGGACGACGTGACCCTGT
TCATCAGCGCGGTCCAGGACCAGGTGGTGCCGGACAACACCCTGGCCTGGGTGTGGGTGCGCGGCCTGGA
CGAGCTGTACGCCGAGTGGTCGGAGGTCGTGTCCACGAACTTCCGGGACGCCTCCGGGCCGGCCATGACC
GAGATCGGCGAGCAGCCGTGGGGGCGGGAGTTCGCCCTGCGCGACCCGGCCGGCAACTGCGTGCACTTCG
TGGCCGAGGAGCAGGACTGACACGTGCTACGAGATTTCGATTCCACCGCCGCCTTCTATGAAAGGTTGGG
CTTCGGAATCGTTTTCCGGGACGCCGGCTGGATGATCCTCCAGCGCGGGGATCTCATGCTGGAGTTCTTC
GCCCACCCCAACTTGTTTATTGCAGCTTATAATGGTTACAAATAAAGCAATAGCATCACAAATTTCACAA
ATAAAGCATTTTTTTCACTGCATTCTAGTTGTGGTTTGTCCAAACTCATCAATGTATCTTATCATGTCTG
TATACCGTCGACCTCTAGCTAGAGCTTGGCGTAATCATGGTCATAGCTGTTTCCTGTGTGAAATTGTTAT
CCGCTCACAATTCCACACAACATACGAGCCGGAAGCATAAAGTGTAAAGCCTGGGGTGCCTAATGAGTGA
GCTAACTCACATTAATTGCGTTGCGCTCACTGCCCGCTTTCCAGTCGGGAAACCTGTCGTGCCAGCTGCA
TTAATGAATCGGCCAACGCGCGGGGAGAGGCGGTTTGCGTATTGGGCGCTCTTCCGCTTCCTCGCTCACT
GACTCGCTGCGCTCGGTCGTTCGGCTGCGGCGAGCGGTATCAGCTCACTCAAAGGCGGTAATACGGTTAT
CCACAGAATCAGGGGATAACGCAGGAAAGAACATGTGAGCAAAAGGCCAGCAAAAGGCCAGGAACCGTAA
AAAGGCCGCGTTGCTGGCGTTTTTCCATAGGCTCCGCCCCCCTGACGAGCATCACAAAAATCGACGCTCA
AGTCAGAGGTGGCGAAACCCGACAGGACTATAAAGATACCAGGCGTTTCCCCCTGGAAGCTCCCTCGTGC
GCTCTCCTGTTCCGACCCTGCCGCTTACCGGATACCTGTCCGCCTTTCTCCCTTCGGGAAGCGTGGCGCT
TTCTCATAGCTCACGCTGTAGGTATCTCAGTTCGGTGTAGGTCGTTCGCTCCAAGCTGGGCTGTGTGCAC
GAACCCCCCGTTCAGCCCGACCGCTGCGCCTTATCCGGTAACTATCGTCTTGAGTCCAACCCGGTAAGAC
ACGACTTATCGCCACTGGCAGCAGCCACTGGTAACAGGATTAGCAGAGCGAGGTATGTAGGCGGTGCTAC
AGAGTTCTTGAAGTGGTGGCCTAACTACGGCTACACTAGAAGAACAGTATTTGGTATCTGCGCTCTGCTG
AAGCCAGTTACCTTCGGAAAAAGAGTTGGTAGCTCTTGATCCGGCAAACAAACCACCGCTGGTAGCGGTG
GTTTTTTTGTTTGCAAGCAGCAGATTACGCGCAGAAAAAAAGGATCTCAAGAAGATCCTTTGATCTTTTC
TACGGGGTCTGACGCTCAGTGGAACGAAAACTCACGTTAAGGGATTTTGGTCATGAGATTATCAAAAAGG
ATCTTCACCTAGATCCTTTTAAATTAAAAATGAAGTTTTAAATCAATCTAAAGTATATATGAGTAAACTT
GGTCTGACAGTTACCAATGCTTAATCAGTGAGGCACCTATCTCAGCGATCTGTCTATTTCGTTCATCCAT
AGTTGCCTGACTCCCCGTCGTGTAGATAACTACGATACGGGAGGGCTTACCATCTGGCCCCAGTGCTGCA
ATGATACCGCGAGACCCACGCTCACCGGCTCCAGATTTATCAGCAATAAACCAGCCAGCCGGAAGGGCCG
AGCGCAGAAGTGGTCCTGCAACTTTATCCGCCTCCATCCAGTCTATTAATTGTTGCCGGGAAGCTAGAGT
AAGTAGTTCGCCAGTTAATAGTTTGCGCAACGTTGTTGCCATTGCTACAGGCATCGTGGTGTCACGCTCG
TCGTTTGGTATGGCTTCATTCAGCTCCGGTTCCCAACGATCAAGGCGAGTTACATGATCCCCCATGTTGT
GCAAAAAAGCGGTTAGCTCCTTCGGTCCTCCGATCGTTGTCAGAAGTAAGTTGGCCGCAGTGTTATCACT
CATGGTTATGGCAGCACTGCATAATTCTCTTACTGTCATGCCATCCGTAAGATGCTTTTCTGTGACTGGT
GAGTACTCAACCAAGTCATTCTGAGAATAGTGTATGCGGCGACCGAGTTGCTCTTGCCCGGCGTCAATAC
GGGATAATACCGCGCCACATAGCAGAACTTTAAAAGTGCTCATCATTGGAAAACGTTCTTCGGGGCGAAA
ACTCTCAAGGATCTTACCGCTGTTGAGATCCAGTTCGATGTAACCCACTCGTGCACCCAACTGATCTTCA
GCATCTTTTACTTTCACCAGCGTTTCTGGGTGAGCAAAAACAGGAAGGCAAAATGCCGCAAAAAAGGGAA
TAAGGGCGACACGGAAATGTTGAATACTCATACTCTTCCTTTTTCAATATTATTGAAGCATTTATCAGGG
TTATTGTCTCATGAGCGGATACATATTTGAATGTATTTAGAAAAATAAACAAATAGGGGTTCCGCGCACA
TTTCCCCGAAAAGTGCCACCTGACGTCGACGGATCGGGAGATCTCCCGATCCCCTATGGTGCACTCTCAG
TACAATCTGCTCTGATGCCGCATAGTTAAGCCAGTATCTGCTCCCTGCTTGTGTGTTGGAGGTCGCTGAG
TAGTGCGCGAGCAAAATTTAAGCTACAACAAGGCAAGGCTTGACCGACAATTGCATGAAGAATCTGCTTA
GGGTTAGGCGTTTTGCGCTGCTTCGCGATGTACGGGCCAGATATACGCGTT
